Addgene plasmid #110081: pMEXC3GH (Kan)
Purpose: (Empty Backbone) Analogous to pMINTC3GH but containing oriM for episomal replication in mycobacteria.
Depositing lab: Markus Seeger. Depositing organization: University of Zurich. Publication: A uniform cloning platform for mycobacterial genetics and protein production. Arnold FM, Hohl M, Remm S, Koliwer-Brandl H, Adenau S, Chusri S, Sander P, Hilbi H, Seeger MA. Sci Rep. 2018 Jun 22;8(1):9539. doi: 10.1038/s41598-018-27687-5. PubMed 29934571.
Backbone
  Vector backbone: pMEXC3GH
  Vector type: Bacterial Expression
  Tag / fusion protein: 3C cleavage site - GFP - His10 Tag (C terminal on backbone)
Growth in bacteria
  Bacterial resistance: Chloramphenicol and Kanamycin, 25 & 50 μg/mL
  Growth temperature: 37°C
  Growth strain: ccdB Survival
  Copy number: High Copy
Gene/Insert
  Gene/Insert name: None
  Tag / fusion protein: 3C cleavage site - GFP - His10 Tag (C terminal on backbone)
Terms and licenses: Academic/Nonprofit Terms; Industry Terms: Not Available to Industry
How to cite: pMEXC3GH (Kan) was a gift from Markus Seeger (Addgene plasmid # 110081 ; http://n2t.net/addgene:110081 ; RRID:Addgene_110081)
