[The description below was written by a language model from this plasmid's Addgene catalogue record and pLannotate feature annotations shown in this document.]
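Description:
pMEXC3GH (Kan) is an empty bacterial expression backbone built as an E. coli–mycobacteria shuttle vector. The record describes it as analogous to pMINTC3GH but carrying oriM, which allows episomal replication in mycobacteria. In E. coli it is maintained at high copy through a ColE1/pUC-type origin. A kanamycin resistance gene, aph(3')-Ia, sits on the backbone. The automated annotation does not label oriM itself. A large unannotated stretch downstream of the kanamycin marker could contain it, but the feature table does not confirm this.

The cloning site holds a counter-selection stuffer made up of the ccdB toxin gene, a ccdA fragment and a chloramphenicol acetyltransferase gene with its promoter. This explains why the empty vector is grown in a ccdB-tolerant strain under both chloramphenicol and kanamycin. Replacing the stuffer with an open reading frame removes the toxin, so recombinant clones can be selected in ordinary strains. The catalogue does not state the exact cloning method. The short Gateway att-site and SV40 NLS hits flanking the cassette may be incidental annotation matches.

Immediately downstream of the stuffer lies a folding-reporter GFP coding sequence. According to the catalogue it is part of a C-terminal module of a 3C protease cleavage site, GFP and a His10 tag. An inserted protein is therefore made as a fluorescent fusion that can be purified by affinity and then cleaved from its tag. A tetR repressor gene and short tet-operator-like matches upstream of the cloning site suggest tetracycline-regulated expression, although the record does not name the promoter. An rrnB T1 terminator is also present. The vector belongs to a uniform cloning platform for mycobacterial genetics and protein production.
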