Features (pLannotate 1.2.2; 23 found; start..end, strand, type, name):
      7..111     +  CDS            Y4104_STRCO (fragment): Protein inferred from homology: Swiss-Prot protein existence level 3. From Streptomyces coelicolor (strain ATCC BAA-471 / A3(2) / M145).
    169..188     +  promoter       tight TRE promoter (fragment): Tet-responsive promoter PTight, consisting of seven tet operator sequences followed by the minimal CMV promoter
    195..212     +  promoter       tight TRE promoter (fragment): Tet-responsive promoter PTight, consisting of seven tet operator sequences followed by the minimal CMV promoter
    310..330     -  protein_bind   attB2: mutant version of attB; core recombination site for the Gateway® BP reaction BP Clonase™
    413..715     -  CDS            ccdB: CCDB_ECOLI - Also known as G, letB, letD. Experimental evidence at protein level: Swiss-Prot protein existence level 1. Toxic component of a type II toxin-antitoxin (TA) system, functioning in plasmid maintainence. Responsible for the post- segregational killing (PSK) of plasmid-free cells, also referred to as a plasmid addiction system. Half-life of over 2 hours. Cell killing by CcdB is accompanied by filamentation, defects in chromosome and plasmid segregation, defects in cell division, formation of anucleate cells, decreased DNA synthesis and plasmid loss. Interferes with the activity of DN
    720..878     -  CDS            ccdA (fragment): CCDA_ECO57 - Also known as H, letA. Experimental evidence at protein level: Swiss-Prot protein existence level 1. Antitoxin component of a type II toxin-antitoxin (TA) system which inhibits the post-segregational killing (PSK) of plasmid-free cells, also referred to as a plasmid addiction system. Binds to and blocks the activity of CcdB; will also remove bound CcdB protein from the CcdB-GyrA complex by forming a CcdA-CcdB complex, a process termed rejuvenation. Functions as a transcriptional corepressor for the ccdAB operon, repression also requires CcdB (By similarity). From Escherichia coli
   1057..1716    -  CDS            CmR: chloramphenicol acetyltransferase; cat; confers resistance to chloramphenicol
   1717..1746    -  promoter       cat promoter (fragment): promoter of the E. coli cat gene encoding chloramphenicol acetyltransferase
   1770..1800    -  promoter       lac UV5 promoter: E. coli lac promoter with an "up" mutation
   1825..1949    -  protein_bind   attR1: mutant version of attR; recombination site for the Gateway® LR reaction LR Clonase™
   1968..1988    -  CDS            SV40 NLS: nuclear localization signal of SV40 (simian virus 40) large T antigen
   1992..2012    -  CDS            SV40 NLS: nuclear localization signal of SV40 (simian virus 40) large T antigen
   2069..2779    +  CDS            Folding Reporter GFP: Folding Reporter GFP is a basic (constitutively fluorescent) green fluorescent protein published in 1999, derived from Aequorea victoria.
   3085..3673    -  rep_origin     ori: high-copy-number ColE1/pMB1/pBR322/pUC origin of replication
   3720..3863    -  CDS            TRA2_ECOLX (fragment): Protein predicted: Swiss-Prot protein existence level 4. Required for transposition of transposon Tn903. From Escherichia coli.
   4004..4819    -  CDS            KanR: aminoglycoside phosphotransferase; aph(3')-Ia; confers resistance to kanamycin in bacteria or G418 (Geneticin®) in eukaryotes
   4955..5059    +  CDS            32 (fragment): VG32_BPML5 - Protein predicted: Swiss-Prot protein existence level 4. From Mycobacterium phage L5 (Mycobacteriophage L5).
   7069..7115    -  terminator     rrnB T1 terminator: transcription terminator T1 from the E. coli rrnB gene
   7301..7366    +  rep_origin     RSF ori (fragment): Plasmids containing the RSF 1030 origin of replication can be propagated in E. coli cells that contain additional plasmids with compatible origins.
   7426..7446    +  protein_bind   attB4: mutant version of attB; core recombination site for the Gateway® BP reaction BP Clonase™
   7489..7518    -  misc_feature   MCS (fragment): pBluescript multiple cloning site
   7669..8289    -  CDS            tetR: TETR2_ECOLX - Experimental evidence at protein level: Swiss-Prot protein existence level 1. TetR is the repressor of the tetracycline resistance element; its N-terminal region forms a helix-turn-helix structure and binds DNA. Binding of tetracycline to TetR reduces the repressor affinity for the tetracycline resistance gene (tetA) promoter operator sites. From Escherichia coli.
   8453..8477    +  protein_bind   attB1: mutant version of attB; recombination site for the Gateway® BP reaction BP Clonase™
>Addgene plasmid #110081 | pMEXC3GH (Kan) | addgene full sequence | sequence record 211574 | Addgene NGS Result
TATTGGATCGTCGGCACCGTCACGGCCGTGGGAGGCGGCACGATCCGCGACGTGATGATCGGCCGCATCC
CCACGGTGCTGCGCAGTGAGCTCTACGCCATCCCGGCGTTGATCTGTGCGTTCGCACGCACAGGCCCGGT
GTGAGAAGGGTCTCTGACGAGCGGGAGAACTCCCTATCAGTGATAGAGTTTGTCCTCCCTATCAGTGATA
GATAGGCTCTGGGAGTACCCGTGTGTACGACCAGCACGGCATACATCATTTCGACGCCGAGAGATTCGCC
GCCCGAAATGAGCACGATCCGCATGCACCCAGCTTTCTTGTACAAAGTGGGCTCGAGGCATGCGAAGGAG
ATATACATATGAGTTGAAGAGCGACCTGCAGACTGGCTGTGTATAAGGGAGCCTGACATTTATATTCCCC
AGAACATCAGGTTAATGGCGTTTTTGATGTCATTTTCGCGGTGGCTGAGATCAGCCACTTCTTCCCCGAT
AACGGAGACCGGCACACTGGCCATATCGGTGGTCATCATGCGCCAGCTTTCATCCCCGATATGCACCACC
GGGTAAAGTTCACGGGAGACTTTATCTGACAGCAGACGTGCACTGGCCAGGGGGATCACCATCCGTCGCC
CGGGCGTGTCAATAATATCACTCTGTACATCCACAAACAGACGATAACGGCTCTCTCTTTTATAGGTGTA
AACCTTAAACTGCATTTCACCAGCCCCTGTTCTCGTCAGCAAAAGAGCCGTTCATTTCAATAAACCGGGC
GACCTCAGCCATCCCTTCCTGATTTTCCGCTTTCCAGCGTTCGGCACGCAGACGACGGGCTTCATTCTGC
ATGGTTGTGCTTACCAGACCGGAGATATTGACATCATATATGCCTTGAGCAACTGATAGCTGTCGCTGTC
AACTGTCACTGTAATACGCTGCTTCATAGCATACCTCTTTTTGACATACTTCGGGTATACATATCAGTAT
ATATTCTTATACCGCAAAAATCAGCGCGCAAATACGCATACTGTTATCTGGCTTTTAGTAAGCCGGATCC
ACGCGTTTACGCCCCGCCCTGCCACTCATCGCAGTACTGTTGTAATTCATTAAGCATTCTGCCGACATGG
AAGCCATCACAAACGGCATGATGAACCTGAATCGCCAGCGGCATCAGCACCTTGTCGCCTTGCGTATAAT
ATTTGCCCATGGTGAAAACGGGGGCGAAGAAGTTGTCCATATTGGCCACGTTTAAATCAAAACTGGTGAA
ACTCACCCAGGGATTGGCTGAGACGAAAAACATATTCTCAATAAACCCTTTAGGGAAATAGGCCAGGTTT
TCACCGTAACACGCCACATCTTGCGAATATATGTGTAGAAACTGCCGGAAATCGTCGTGGTATTCACTCC
AGAGCGATGAAAACGTTTCAGTTTGCTCATGGAAAACGGTGTAACAAGGGTGAACACTATCCCATATCAC
CAGCTCACCGTCTTTCATTGCCATACGGAATTCCGGATGAGCATTCATCAGGCGGGCAAGAATGTGAATA
AAGGCCGGATAAAACTTGTGCTTATTTTTCTTTACGGTCTTTAAAAAGGCCGTAATATCCAGCTGAACGG
TCTGGTTATAGGTACATTGAGCAACTGACTGAAATGCCTCAAAATGTTCTTTACGATGCCATTGGGATAT
ATCAACGGTGGTATATCCAGTGATTTTTTTCTCCATTTTAGCTTCCTTAGCTCCTGAAAATCTCGACGGA
TCCTAACTCAAAATCCACACATTATACGAGCCGGAAGCATAAAGTGTAAAGCCTGGGGTGCCTAATGCGG
CCGCCATAGTGACTGGATATGTTGTGTTTTACAGTATTATGTAGTCTGTTTTTTATGCAAAATCTAATTT
AATATATTGATATTTATATCATTTTACGTTTCTCGTTCAGCTTTTTTGTACAAACTTGTGATATCGAATT
CGCTAGCTACCTTTCTCTTCTTTTTTGGATCTACCTTTCTCTTCTTTTTTGGGGATCCACTAGTTCAGCT
CTTCTGCATTAGAAGTTTTGTTTCAAGGTCCACAATTCAGCAAAGGAGAAGAACTTTTCACTGGAGTTGT
CCCAATTCTTGTTGAATTAGATGGTGATGTTAATGGGCACAAATTTTCTGTCAGTGGAGAGGGTGAAGGT
GATGCTACATACGGAAAACTCACCCTTAAATTTATTTGCACTACTGGAAAACTACCTGTTCCTTGGCCAA
CACTTGTCACTACTCTGACCTATGGTGTTCAATGCTTTTCCCGTTATCCGGATCACATGAAACGGCATGA
CTTTTTCAAGAGTGCCATGCCCGAAGGTTATGTACAGGAACGCACTATATCTTTCAAAGATGACGGGAAC
TACAAGACGCGTGCTGAAGTCAAGTTTGAAGGTGATACCCTTGTTAATCGTATCGAGTTAAAGGGTATTG
ATTTTAAAGAAGATGGAAACATTCTCGGACACAAACTAGAGTACAACTATAACTCACACAATGTATACAT
CACGGCAGACAAACAAAAGAATGGAATCAAAGCTAACTTCAAAATTCGCCACAACATTGAAGATGGTTCC
GTTCAACTAGCAGACCATTATCAACAAAATACTCCAATTGGCGATGGCCCTGTCCTTTTACCAGACAACC
ATTACCTGTCGACACAATCTGCCCTTTCGAAAGATCCCAACGAAAAGCGTGACCACATGGTCCTTCTTGA
GTTTGTAACTGCTGCTGGGATTACACATGGCATGGATGAGCTCTACAAAACTAGTCATCATCATCACCAT
CATCATCACCATCATTAATTATACATAGTTGCTTAAGCTGCAGGGGACCCTAGAGGTCCCCTTTTTTATT
TTAAAAATTTTTTATAACCGGTAAGAAGTCCAACACGCCGCTCCTCCCCGATGTTGCGTAGCCGCTTCAA
GCTTAAGCAACGGCCCCAGTGAGTAGCGACTTTGGATCCGGTACCCGCAACGGTCAACCAGCGTCTACGC
GTTTCACTGGCCGACATGTGAGCAAAAGGCCAGCAAAAGGCCAGGAACCGTAAAAAGGCCGCGTTGCTGG
CGTTTTTCCATAGGCTCCGCCCCCCTGACGAGCATCACAAAAATCGACGCTCAAGTCAGAGGTGGCGAAA
CCCGACAGGACTATAAAGATACCAGGCGTTTCCCCCTGGAAGCTCCCTCGTGCGCTCTCCTGTTCCGACC
CTGCCGCTTACCGGATACCTGTCCGCCTTTCTCCCCTCGGGAAGCGTGGCGCTTTCTCATAGCTCACGCT
GTAGGTATCTCAGTTCGGTGTAGGTCGTTCGCTCCAAGCTGGGCTGTGTGCACGAACCCCCCGTTCAGCC
CGACCGCTGCGCCTTATCCGGTAACTATCGTCTTGAGTCCAACCCGGTAAGACACGACTTATCGCCACTG
GCAGCAGCCACTGGTAACAGGATTAGCAGAGCGAGGTATGTAGGCGGTGCTACAGAGTTCTTGAAGTGGT
GGCCTAACTACGGCTACACTAGAAGGACAGTATTTGGTATCTGCGCTCTGCTGAAGCCAGTTACCTTCGG
AAAAAGAGTTGGTAGCTCTTGATCCGGCAAACAAACCACCGCTGGTAGCGGTGGTTTTTTTGTTTGCAAG
CAGCAGATTACGCGCAGAAAAAAAGGATCTCAAGAAGATCCTTTGATCTTTTCTACGGGGTCTGACGCTC
ATGGAACTAGTGAGGTCTGCCTCGTGAAGAAGGTGTTGCTGACTCATACCAGGCCTGAATCGCCCCATCA
TCCAGCCAGAAAGTGAGGGAGCCACGGTTGGTGAGAGCTTTGTTGTAGGTGGACCAGTTGGTGATTTTGA
ACTTTTGCTTTGCCACGGAACGGTCTGCGTTGTCGGGAAGATGCGTGATCTGATCCTTCAACTCAGCAAA
AGTTCGATTTATTCAACAAAGCCGCCGTCCCGTCAAGTCAGCGTAATGCTCTGCCAGTGTTACAACCAAT
TAACCAATTCTGATTAGAAAAACTCATCGAGCATCAAATGAAACTGCAATTTATTCATATCAGGATTATC
AATACCATATTTTTGAAAAAGCCGTTTCTGTAATGAAGGAGAAAACTCACCGAGGCAGTTCCATAGGATG
GCAAGATCCTGGTATCGGTCTGCGATTCCGACTCGTCCAACATCAATACAACCTATTAATTTCCCCTCGT
CAAAAATAAGGTTATCAAGTGAGAAATCACCATGAGTGACGACTGAATCCGGTGAGAATGGCAAAAGATT
ATGCATTTCTTTCCAGACTTGTTCAACAGGCCAGCCATTACGCTCGTCATCAAAATCACTCGCATCAACC
AAACCGTTATTCATTCGTGATTGCGCCTGAGCGAGACGAAATACGCGATCGCTGTTAAAAGGACAATTAC
AAACAGGAATCGAATGCAACCGGCGCAGGAACACTGCCAGCGCATCAACAATATTTTCACCTGAATCAGG
ATATTCTTCTAATACCTGGAATGCTGTTTTCCCGGGGATCGCAGTGGTGAGTAACCATGCATCATCAGGA
GTACGGATAAAATGCTTGATGGTCGGAAGAGGCATAAATTCCGTCAGCCAGTTTAGTCTGACCATCTCAT
CTGTAACATCATTGGCAACGCTACCTTTGCCATGTTTCAGAAACAACTCTGGCGCATGGGGCTTCCCATA
CAAGCGATAGATTGTCGCACCTGATTGCCCGACATTATCGCGAGCCCATTTATACCCATATAAATCAGCA
TCCATGTTGGAATTTAATCGCGGCCTCGAGCAAGACGTTTCCCGTTGAATATGGCTCATAACACCCCTTG
TATTACTGTTTATGTAAGCAGACAGTTTTATTGTTCATGATGATATATTTTTATCTTGTGCAATGTAACA
TCAGAGATTTTGAGACACAACGTGGCTTTCCCCCCCCCCGACGTCAGGTGGCTAGCTGGCGGGAACGGCA
ATGCTCCTGGCGGCGGCGGGGCTGGTGCCCAGGTCTCCGCACAGAGCGGCGGTGCTGGCGCTCGCGGCCA
GGCGTGGTTCTTCGCGTACTGACAAGAAACCCCCCTCTTTAGGACTCAGTGTCCTTGGGAGGGGGGCTTT
TTGCGTTTCAGGAGGTCTTGGCCAGGCATGCCACGGATGCCACCACAGGCACTACAACGGAGTTCGCCAC
GTACATCACCACAACCACCGATTCTGGCGGTGAGCTCCCCGATATTCAGCGGAAATGGCTTGGTATCGAC
CAAGATTCGTAGAACCCCGTCTCGTCTGGCTGGTATTCAAAACGGGCGCAACGAAACACGCAACGAGACA
GGCATGGCCCAAACCAGAAAACTAGCGTCTACCAGGACTTTTACCTGTCCGACCCGTTGCAACGGAACCC
CCCACGGAACCCCCGCGACACCCGCTCCCCAATTGCGTTAGAACAGCGGTGGATTGTCGGCTTCGTTGTG
GGCCTTTTGAGCCGCTTCCTGTTCTGCCGCACGCTCTTTCCTCGCCCGATAGCCGAGTCGCTTAACGGTG
TCCAGATGCAGCCCGAAATGTTTGGCCGTTTGCGGCCAAGAGTGGCCCTCGTCGTCGTGATAGGCGCGGA
TGCGTTCGCGGCGTGCAGCCTGCTCGGCGAGCCACTCGCTGCGTTCCTGCGCCACGAGCCGGACGACGTG
GCGTTCGGATAGTCCGGTGATTCGAGCGCCTTCGGCGGCGGTCACGCGCCGCTTTTTGCGGACAGTCGGC
TGCCGGTTGTAGCCGTCGCTGTAGCCGTCGCTCATAGCAATGCCTCCATGCATGGCTGACGCGGACTTTG
CGCGCCGCGCAACTGTGCTCGCCGCCGTGCGCGCTGCTGCGCCCTTCCGCGAGATGGCCGACTGGCGCGC
ACTGAGTGTGGCCTCGTAGACCACGATCCCGTCCGCCCAAATGCGCGACTTGGTTGTGATCCAACGCCAA
ATGCTGTTGGCGATGGCGCGGACCTCGCTGTCCGGTAGCGGTCCGGGACACACGTCGTTGCACGGAAATT
CGGCGTTTCGCGCGTGGCACTCGGCATAGATCGCGCGGCCGAGTCCGTCCACGTTCCGGGTCGGCAGGTA
GATCCGCATGAGGGCGGGACGATAGGCCCACAACCTGACGGAATCGAACAGTGCGCAATTCCGCCCTAGC
GGCGTCGGAGCCGCTTTGTACGTGGTCTGCTGACGCCAGCGCGGCGGTGGCATGTTCGCGCCGAGCTCGG
CCTCGATGTGGCTGAGTGTGTAGAGATCTGAGTGGAGCCATTCCGTTTCCCAGGCGATGTGGCCGGGGTT
TTTGGTCATGAGGCCTGAGTAACTGCGGTCGCCATCGACGGCGCGCCGAAGGCCTTCGGCGCACGCCGCC
ATGTATGCGAGCGGCTTACGCCGCGCGTATTCGGTGCGTGGAACAGGGGCGTTGAGTGCCCACACTGCGT
GTGCGTGGCCGTTGGCGCGATTGCCCACGATCGCGTTGGGCAGCGGATGGGACCCCCGGGCGCTGAGCGC
TCGGAGCGCTGCGTCTGGATGGTCTACGTCCACGACCAGCAGGTTTGCCAGCGCTGTTGGGTTCGCCTCG
ATGTACCGGCGGCCTAGGGCCGACGCGCGGCTTTGGCGGTAGATCCCCTCGAGCAGATCGTCGCTTGCCA
GCGGCCAGTACGGCAGCCAGAGCTGCTCAAATTCGTCGGCGACGTGGCTCACGCTTGGTAGTAGACCACG
ATTAATCACCGGTGTATGGTCCGACACGAGCTCCAAGTCAGATATTTCGCTGAGGGGCCACCCCACAACT
GCACACTCCCCCGCTCTCCCGTCGAGCCCTGGTGGTGGAACACCAGCGACAGCCGAGCACCCCCAACCAC
CTGTACCAACCAGGAGGAACACATGCGTCGTTTCGAGGACGTTTCCGGGCCGCTGAGAGCCGCTGTGGCG
GCCGTACACGCCGCCTTAGACCCGTTAGACCCCCTGCCGCCTGAATGCGCGGGTACGAGCCACACAGCGC
CCGAACTTACGGAGCTGGTGGGCTCACTCTAGATCACGGCTCTAGCTGATCACCGCGGCCATGATGGCAT
AAAACGAAAGGCCCAGTCTTTCGACTGAGCCTTTCGTTTTATTTGATGCCTGGCAGTCGATCGTACGCTA
GTTAACTACGTCGACATCGATTTAATTAATATGCATCAATTGATTTAAATACTAGTGTTAACTATTTAAT
TGGGGACCCTAGAGGTCCCCTTTTTTATTTTAAAAATTTTTTCAAGGGGACCTCTAGGGTCCCCAGCTGG
CTAGCGAGTCATGAGGTCACCATGTTCTTTCCTGCGTTATCCCCTGATTCTGTGGATAACCGTATTACCG
CCTTTGAGTGAGCTGATACCAGCGGATAACAATTTCACACAGGAAACAGCTATGACCATGATTACGCCAA
GCTATCAACTTTGTATAGAAAAGTTGCATGACCAACTTCGATAACGTTCTCGGCTCGATGATCCCCGGGG
GCCCCCCCTCGAGGTCGACGGTATCGATTTAATTAATATGCATCAATTGATTTAAATACTAGTGTTAACT
ATTTAATTGGGGACCCTAGAGGTCCCCTTTTTTATTTTAAAAATTTTTTCAAGGGGACCTCTAGGGTCCC
CAGCTGGCTAGCGAGTCATGAGGTCACCATGGTCATTAGGAGCCGCTCTCGCACTTCAGCTGCTTCTCCA
AGCCGCAGATGATCAGCTCCAGGCCGAACAAGAAGGCCGGCTCGGCGCCCTGGTGGTCGAACAGCTCGAT
GGCCTGGCGCAGCAACGGCGGCATGCTGTCGGTGGTCGGGGTCTCGCGCTCCTCCTTGGCGACCTGGTGC
TCCTGGTCCTCCAACACGCAGCCCAGGGTGAAGTGGCCCACGGCCGACAGGGCGTACAACGCGTTCTCCA
GCGAGAAGCCCTGCTGGCACAGGAAGGCCAACTGGTTCTCCAGGGTCTCGTACTGCTTCTCGGTCGGCCG
GGTGCCCAGGTGCACCTTGGCGCCGTCGCGGTGGCTCAGCAAGGCGCAGCGGAAGCTCTTGGCGTTGTTG
CGCAGGAAGTCCTGCCAGCTCTCGCCCTCCAGCGGGCAGAAGTGGGTGTGGTGGCGGTCCAACATCTCGA
TGGCCAGGGCGTCGAGCAGGGCCCGCTTGTTCTTGACGTGCCAGTACAGGGTCGGCTGCTCGACGCCCAG
CTTCTGGGCCAGCTTGCGGGTGGTCAGGCCCTCGATGCCGACCTCGTTCAGCAGCTCCAGGGCGGAGTTG
ATGACCTTGGACTTGTCCAGGCGGGACATTGCGAAGTGATTCCTCCTGATGGTACCGGATCCGTGGCAGG
AGGGTCGCCTGCGTCGGCAACTCGCCCAGGCTACACGAGAGCCCTCGACTGCGAAAATGCCGACCAGGCA
CCACCGCACTCCAGGCTTAACCCGGTGCGACGATCCAATATTACGAGATCTGACAAGTTTGTACAAAAAA
GCAGGCTACCAGGCCTAGATCTGGGGACCCTAGAGGTCCCCTTTTTTATTTTAAAAATTTTTTCACGTGC
CAGCCGATTGGACTAGAAA
